>Addgene plasmid #142491 | TFORF0244 | addgene full sequence | sequence record 397212 | Addgene NGS Result
TTAATGTAGTCTTATGCAATACTCTTGTAGTCTTGCAACATGGTAACGATGAGTTAGCAACATGCCTTAC
AAGGAGAGAAAAAGCACCGTGCATGCCGATTGGTGGAAGTAAGGTGGTACGATCGTGCCTTATTAGGAAG
GCAACAGACGGGTCTGACATGGATTGGACGAACCACTGAATTGCCGCATTGCAGAGATATTGTATTTAAG
TGCCTAGCTCGATACATAAACGGGTCTCTCTGGTTAGACCAGATCTGAGCCTGGGAGCTCTCTGGCTAAC
TAGGGAACCCACTGCTTAAGCCTCAATAAAGCTTGCCTTGAGTGCTTCAAGTAGTGTGTGCCCGTCTGTT
GTGTGACTCTGGTAACTAGAGATCCCTCAGACCCTTTTAGTCAGTGTGGAAAATCTCTAGCAGTGGCGCC
CGAACAGGGACTTGAAAGCGAAAGGGAAACCAGAGGAGCTCTCTCGACGCAGGACTCGGCTTGCTGAAGC
GCGCACGGCAAGAGGCGAGGGGCGGCGACTGGTGAGTACGCCAAAAATTTTGACTAGCGGAGGCTAGAAG
GAGAGAGATGGGTGCGAGAGCGTCAGTATTAAGCGGGGGAGAATTAGATCGCGATGGGAAAAAATTCGGT
TAAGGCCAGGGGGAAAGAAAAAATATAAATTAAAACATATAGTATGGGCAAGCAGGGAGCTAGAACGATT
CGCAGTTAATCCTGGCCTGTTAGAAACATCAGAAGGCTGTAGACAAATACTGGGACAGCTACAACCATCC
CTTCAGACAGGATCAGAAGAACTTAGATCATTATATAATACAGTAGCAACCCTCTATTGTGTGCATCAAA
GGATAGAGATAAAAGACACCAAGGAAGCTTTAGACAAGATAGAGGAAGAGCAAAACAAAAGTAAGACCAC
CGCACAGCAAGCGGCCGCTGATCTTCAGACCTGGAGGAGGAGATATGAGGGACAATTGGAGAAGTGAATT
ATATAAATATAAAGTAGTAAAAATTGAACCATTAGGAGTAGCACCCACCAAGGCAAAGAGAAGAGTGGTG
CAGAGAGAAAAAAGAGCAGTGGGAATAGGAGCTTTGTTCCTTGGGTTCTTGGGAGCAGCAGGAAGCACTA
TGGGCGCAGCGTCAATGACGCTGACGGTACAGGCCAGACAATTATTGTCTGGTATAGTGCAGCAGCAGAA
CAATTTGCTGAGGGCTATTGAGGCGCAACAGCATCTGTTGCAACTCACAGTCTGGGGCATCAAGCAGCTC
CAGGCAAGAATCCTGGCTGTGGAAAGATACCTAAAGGATCAACAGCTCCTGGGGATTTGGGGTTGCTCTG
GAAAACTCATTTGCACCACTGCTGTGCCTTGGAATGCTAGTTGGAGTAATAAATCTCTGGAACAGATTTG
GAATCACACGACCTGGATGGAGTGGGACAGAGAAATTAACAATTACACAAGCTTAATACACTCCTTAATT
GAAGAATCGCAAAACCAGCAAGAAAAGAATGAACAAGAATTATTGGAATTAGATAAATGGGCAAGTTTGT
GGAATTGGTTTAACATAACAAATTGGCTGTGGTATATAAAATTATTCATAATGATAGTAGGAGGCTTGGT
AGGTTTAAGAATAGTTTTTGCTGTACTTTCTATAGTGAATAGAGTTAGGCAGGGATATTCACCATTATCG
TTTCAGACCCACCTCCCAACCCCGAGGGGACCCATGCATTGCATCTCAATTAGTCAGCAACCAGGTGTGG
AAAGTCCCCAGGCTCCCCAGCAGGCAGAAGTATGCAAAGCATGCGTCTCAATTAGTCAGCAACCATAGTC
CCGCCCCTAACTCCGCCCATCCCGCCCCTAACTCCGCCCAGTTCCGCCCATTCTCCGCCCCATGGCTGAC
TAATTTTTTTTATTTATGCAGAGGCCGAGGCCGCCTCGGCCTCTGAGCTATTCCAGAAGTAGTGAGGAGG
CTTTTTTGGAGGCCTAGGCTTTTGCAAAAAGCTTTCTAGAGGTACCACCGGAGCTTACCATGACCGAGTA
CAAGCCCACGGTGCGCCTCGCCACCCGCGACGACGTCCCCAGGGCCGTACGCACCCTCGCCGCCGCGTTC
GCCGACTACCCCGCCACGCGCCACACCGTCGATCCGGACCGCCACATCGAGCGGGTCACCGAGCTGCAAG
AACTCTTCCTCACGCGCGTCGGGCTCGACATCGGCAAGGTGTGGGTCGCGGACGACGGCGCCGCCGTGGC
GGTCTGGACCACGCCGGAGAGCGTCGAAGCGGGGGCGGTGTTCGCCGAGATCGGCCCGCGCATGGCCGAG
TTGAGCGGTTCCCGGCTGGCCGCGCAGCAACAGATGGAAGGCCTCCTGGCGCCGCACCGGCCCAAGGAGC
CCGCGTGGTTCCTGGCCACCGTCGGCGTCTCGCCCGACCACCAGGGCAAGGGTCTGGGCAGCGCCGTCGT
GCTCCCCGGAGTGGAGGCGGCCGAGCGCGCCGGGGTGCCCGCCTTCCTGGAGACCTCCGCGCCCCGCAAC
CTCCCCTTCTACGAGCGGCTCGGCTTCACCGTCACCGCCGACGTCGAGGTGCCCGAAGGACCGCGCACCT
GGTGCATGACCCGCAAGCCCGGTGCCAGTTAACGAATTCTAGATCTTGAGACAAATGGCAGTATTCATCC
ACAATTTTAAAAGAAAAGGGGGGATTGGGGGGTACAGTGCAGGGGAAAGAATAGTAGACATAATAGCAAC
AGACATACAAACTAAAGAATTACAAAAACAAATTACAAAAATTCAAAATTTTCGGGTTTATTACAGGGAC
AGCAGAGATCCACTTTGGCGCCGGCTCGAGGCCTGCAGGTGCAAAGATGGATAAAGTTTTAAACAGAGAG
GAATCTTTGCAGCTAATGGACCTTCTAGGTCTTGAAAGGAGTGGGAATTGGCTCCGGTGCCCGTCAGTGG
GCAGAGCGCACATCGCCCACAGTCCCCGAGAAGTTGGGGGGAGGGGTCGGCAATTGAACCGGTGCCTAGA
GAAGGTGGCGCGGGGTAAACTGGGAAAGTGATGTCGTGTACTGGCTCCGCCTTTTTCCCGAGGGTGGGGG
AGAACCGTATATAAGTGCAGTAGTCGCCGTGAACGTTCTTTTTCGCAACGGGTTTGCCGCCAGAACACAG
GTAAGTGCCGTGTGTGGTTCCCGCGGGCCTGGCCTCTTTACGGGTTATGGCCCTTGCGTGCCTTGAATTA
CTTCCACCTGGCTGCAGTACGTGATTCTTGATCCCGAGCTTCGGGTTGGAAGTGGGTGGGAGAGTTCGAG
GCCTTGCGCTTAAGGAGCCCCTTCGCCTCGTGCTTGAGTTGAGGCCTGGCCTGGGCGCTGGGGCCGCCGC
GTGCGAATCTGGTGGCACCTTCGCGCCTGTCTCGCTGCTTTCGATAAGTCTCTAGCCATTTAAAATTTTT
GATGACCTGCTGCGACGCTTTTTTTCTGGCAAGATAGTCTTGTAAATGCGGGCCAAGATCTGCACACTGG
TATTTCGGTTTTTGGGGCCGCGGGCGGCGACGGGGCCCGTGCGTCCCAGCGCACATGTTCGGCGAGGCGG
GGCCTGCGAGCGCGGCCACCGAGAATCGGACGGGGGTAGTCTCAAGCTGGCCGGCCTGCTCTGGTGCCTG
GCCTCGCGCCGCCGTGTATCGCCCCGCCCTGGGCGGCAAGGCTGGCCCGGTCGGCACCAGTTGCGTGAGC
GGAAAGATGGCCGCTTCCCGGCCCTGCTGCAGGGAGCTCAAAATGGAGGACGCGGCGCTCGGGAGAGCGG
GCGGGTGAGTCACCCACACAAAGGAAAAGGGCCTTTCCGTCCTCAGCCGTCGCTTCATGTGACTCCACGG
AGTACCGGGCGCCGTCCAGGCACCTCGATTAGTTCTCGAGCTTTTGGAGTACGTCGTCTTTAGGTTGGGG
GGAGGGGTTTTATGCGATGGAGTTTCCCCACACTGAGTGGGTGGAGACTGAAGTTAGGCCAGCTTGGCAC
TTGATGTAATTCTCCTTGGAATTTGCCCTTTTTGAGTTTGGATCTTGGTTCATTCTCAAGCCTCAGACAG
TGGTTCAAAGTTTTTTTCTTCCATTTCAGGTGTCGTGAGGCTAGCACCGCCACCATGCCTAAATCAAAGG
AACTTGTTTCTTCAAGCTCTTCTGGCAGTGATTCTGACAGTGAGGTTGACAAAAAGTTAAAGAGGAAAAA
GCAAGTTGCTCCAGAAAAACCTGTAAAGAAACAAAAGACAGGTGAGACTTCGAGAGCCCTGTCATCTTCT
AAACAGAGCAGCAGCAGCAGAGATGATAACATGTTTCAGATTGGGAAAATGAGGTACGTTAGTGTTCGCG
ATTTTAAAGGCAAAGTGCTAATTGATATTAGAGAATATTGGATGGATCCTGAAGGTGAAATGAAACCAGG
AAGAAAAGGTATTTCTTTAAATCCAGAACAATGGAGCCAGCTGAAGGAACAGATTTCTGACATTGATGAT
GCAGTAAGAAAACTGTAGTAATGAACTAGTCCGTAACTTGAAAGTATTTCGATTTCTTGGCTTTATATAT
CTTGTGGAAAGGACGATGGCCCAATGAATAGCCGGAAATCACGCGTTAAGTCGACAATCAACCTCTGGAT
TACAAAATTTGTGAAAGATTGACTGGTATTCTTAACTATGTTGCTCCTTTTACGCTATGTGGATACGCTG
CTTTAATGCCTTTGTATCATGCTATTGCTTCCCGTATGGCTTTCATTTTCTCCTCCTTGTATAAATCCTG
GTTGCTGTCTCTTTATGAGGAGTTGTGGCCCGTTGTCAGGCAACGTGGCGTGGTGTGCACTGTGTTTGCT
GACGCAACCCCCACTGGTTGGGGCATTGCCACCACCTGTCAGCTCCTTTCCGGGACTTTCGCTTTCCCCC
TCCCTATTGCCACGGCGGAACTCATCGCCGCCTGCCTTGCCCGCTGCTGGACAGGGGCTCGGCTGTTGGG
CACTGACAATTCCGTGGTGTTGTCGGGGAAATCATCGTCCTTTCCTTGGCTGCTCGCCTGTGTTGCCACC
TGGATTCTGCGCGGGACGTCCTTCTGCTACGTCCCTTCGGCCCTCAATCCAGCGGACCTTCCTTCCCGCG
GCCTGCTGCCGGCTCTGCGGCCTCTTCCGCGTCTTCGCCTTCGCCCTCAGACGAGTCGGATCTCCCTTTG
GGCCGCCTCCCCGCGTCGACTTTAAGACCAATGACTTACAAGGCAGCTGTAGATCTTAGCCACTTTTTAA
AAGAAAAGGGGGGACTGGAAGGGCTAATTCACTCCCAACGAAGACAAGATCTGCTTTTTGCTTGTACTGG
GTCTCTCTGGTTAGACCAGATCTGAGCCTGGGAGCTCTCTGGCTAACTAGGGAACCCACTGCTTAAGCCT
CAATAAAGCTTGCCTTGAGTGCTTCAAGTAGTGTGTGCCCGTCTGTTGTGTGACTCTGGTAACTAGAGAT
CCCTCAGACCCTTTTAGTCAGTGTGGAAAATCTCTAGCAGTACGTATAGTAGTTCATGTCATCTTATTAT
TCAGTATTTATAACTTGCAAAGAAATGAATATCAGAGAGTGAGAGGAACTTGTTTATTGCAGCTTATAAT
GGTTACAAATAAAGCAATAGCATCACAAATTTCACAAATAAAGCATTTTTTTCACTGCATTCTAGTTGTG
GTTTGTCCAAACTCATCAATGTATCTTATCATGTCTGGCTCTAGCTATCCCGCCCCTAACTCCGCCCATC
CCGCCCCTAACTCCGCCCAGTTCCGCCCATTCTCCGCCCCATGGCTGACTAATTTTTTTTATTTATGCAG
AGGCCGAGGCCGCCTCGGCCTCTGAGCTATTCCAGAAGTAGTGAGGAGGCTTTTTTGGAGGCCTAGGGAC
GTACCCAATTCGCCCTATAGTGAGTCGTATTACGCGCGCTCACTGGCCGTCGTTTTACAACGTCGTGACT
GGGAAAACCCTGGCGTTACCCAACTTAATCGCCTTGCAGCACATCCCCCTTTCGCCAGCTGGCGTAATAG
CGAAGAGGCCCGCACCGATCGCCCTTCCCAACAGTTGCGCAGCCTGAATGGCGAATGGG
[124 nt withheld, positions 6080-6203]
C
[91 nt withheld, positions 6205-6295]
A
[49 nt withheld, positions 6297-6345]
CCTTTGACGTTGGAGTCCACGTTCTTT
[37 nt withheld, positions 6373-6409]
ACCCTATCTCGGTCTATTCTTTTGATTTATAAGGGATTTTGCCGATTTCGGCCTATTGGTTAAAAAATGA
GCTGATTTAACAAAAATTTAACGCGAATTTTAACAAAATATTAACGCTTACAATTTAGGTGGCACTTTTC
GGGGAAATGTGCGCGGAACCCCTATTTGTTTATTTTTCTAAATACATTCAAATATGTATCCGCTCATGAG
ACAATAACCCTGATAAATGCTTCAATAATATTGAAAAAGGAAGAGTATGAGTATTCAACATTTCCGTGTC
GCCCTTATTCCCTTTTTTGCGGCATTTTGCCTTCCTGTTTTTGCTCACCCAGAAACGCTGGTGAAAGTAA
AAGATGCTGAAGATCAGTTGGGTGCACGAGTGGGTTACATCGAACTGGATCTCAACAGCGGTAAGATCCT
TGAGAGTTTTCGCCCCGAAGAACGTTTTCCAATGATGAGCACTTTTAAAGTTCTGCTATGTGGCGCGGTA
TTATCCCGTATTGACGCCGGGCAAGAGCAACTCGGTCGCCGCATACACTATTCTCAGAATGACTTGGTTG
AGTACTCACCAGTCACAGAAAAGCATCTTACGGATGGCATGACAGTAAGAGAATTATGCAGTGCTGCCAT
AACCATGAGTGATAACACTGCGGCCAACTTACTTCTGACAACGATCGGAGGACCGAAGGAGCTAACCGCT
TTTTTGCACAACATGGGGGATCATGTAACTCGCCTTGATCGTTGGGAACCGGAGCTGAATGAAGCCATAC
CAAACGACGAGCGTGACACCACGATGCCTGTAGCAATGGCAACAACGTTGCGCAAACTATTAACTGGCGA
ACTACTTACTCTAGCTTCCCGGCAACAATTAATAGACTGGATGGAGGCGGATAAAGTTGCAGGACCACTT
CTGCGCTCGGCCCTTCCGGCTGGCTGGTTTATTGCTGATAAATCTGGAGCCGGTGAGCGTGGGTCTCGCG
GTATCATTGCAGCACTGGGGCCAGATGGTAAGCCCTCCCGTATCGTAGTTATCTACACGACGGGGAGTCA
GGCAACTATGGATGAACGAAATAGACAGATCGCTGAGATAGGTGCCTCACTGATTAAGCATTGGTAACTG
TCAGACCAAGTTTACTCATATATACTTTAGATTGATTTAAAACTTCATTTTTAATTTAAAAGGATCTAGG
TGAAGATCCTTTTTGATAATCTCATGACCAAAATCCCTTAACGTGAGTTTTCGTTCCACTGAGCGTCAGA
CCCCGTAGAAAAGATCAAAGGATCTTCTTGAGATCCTTTTTTTCTGCGCGTAATCTGCTGCTTGCAAACA
AAAAAACCACCGCTACCAGCGGTGGTTTGTTTGCCGGATCAAGAGCTACCAACTCTTTTTCCGAAGGTAA
CTGGCTTCAGCAGAGCGCAGATACCAAATACTGTTCTTCTAGTGTAGCCGTAGTTAGGCCACCACTTCAA
GAACTCTGTAGCACCGCCTACATACCTCGCTCTGCTAATCCTGTTACCAGTGGCTGCTGCCAGTGGCGAT
AAGTCGTGTCTTACCGGGTTGGACTCAAGACGATAGTTACCGGATAAGGCGCAGCGGTCGGGCTGAACGG
GGGGTTCGTGCACACAGCCCAGCTTGGAGCGAACGACCTACACCGAACTGAGATACCTACAGCGTGAGCT
ATGAGAAAGCGCCACGCTTCCCGAAGGGAGAAAGGCGGACAGGTATCCGGTAAGCGGCAGGGTCGGAACA
GGAGAGCGCACGAGGGAGCTTCCAGGGGGAAACGCCTGGTATCTTTATAGTCCTGTCGGGTTTCGCCACC
TCTGACTTGAGCGTCGATTTTTGTGATGCTCGTCAGGGGGGCGGAGCCTATGGAAAAACGCCAGCAACGC
GGCCTTTTTACGGTTCCTGGCCTTTTGCTGGCCTTTTGCTCACATGTTCTTTCCTGCGTTATCCCCTGAT
TCTGTGGATAACCGTATTACCGCCTTTGAGTGAGCTGATACCGCTCGCCGCAGCCGAACGACCGAGCGCA
GCGAGTCAGTGAGCGAGGAAGCGGAAGAGCGCCCAATACGCAAACCGCCTCTCCCCGCGCGTTGGCCGAT
TCATTAATGCAGCTGGCACGACAGGTTTCCCGACTGGAAAGCGGGCAGTGAGCGCAACGCAATTAATGTG
AGTTAGCTCACTCATTAGGCACCCCAGGCTTTACACTTTATGCTTCCGGCTCGTATGTTGTGTGGAATTG
TGAGCGGATAACAATTTCACACAGGAAACAGCTATGACCATGATTACGCCAAGCGCGCAATTAACCCTCA
CTAAAGGGAACAAAAGCTGGAGCTGCAAGC
Features (pLannotate 1.2.2; 31 found; start..end, strand, type, name):
      5..231     +  promoter       RSV promoter: Rous sarcoma virus enhancer/promoter
    232..412     +  LTR            5' LTR (truncated): truncated 5' long terminal repeat (LTR) from HIV-1
    459..584     +  misc_feature   HIV-1 Ψ: packaging signal of human immunodeficiency virus type 1
    568..931     +  CDS            HIV-1 gag (fragment): gag protein from human immunodeficiency virus 1; gag
   1077..1310    +  misc_feature   RRE: The Rev response element (RRE) of HIV-1 allows for Rev-dependent mRNA export from the nucleus to the cytoplasm.
   1687..1713    +  CDS            Rev (fragment): human immunodeficiency virus 1 (HIV-1) Rev protein; rev; enhances nuclear export of unspliced and incompletely spliced viral mRNAs
   1720..1743    +  promoter       SV40 promoter (fragment): SV40 early promoter
   1744..1815    +  promoter       SV40 promoter (fragment): SV40 enhancer and early promoter
   1839..1974    +  rep_origin     SV40 ori: SV40 origin of replication
   2020..2616    +  CDS            PuroR (fragment): puromycin N-acetyltransferase; pac from Streptomyces; confers resistance to puromycin
   2665..2782    +  misc_feature   cPPT/CTS: central polypurine tract and central termination sequence of HIV-1
   2847..2913    +  CDS            small t antigen (fragment): SV40 (simian virus 40) small t antigen
   2920..4098    +  promoter       EF-1α promoter: strong constitutive promoter for human elongation factor EF-1α
   4115..4495    +  CDS            SUB1: TCP4_HUMAN - Also known as PC4, RPO2TC1. Experimental evidence at protein level: Swiss-Prot protein existence level 1. General coactivator that functions cooperatively with TAFs and mediates functional interactions between upstream activators and the general transcriptional machinery. May be involved in stabilizing the multiprotein transcription complex. Binds single-stranded DNA. Also binds, in vitro, non-specifically to double-stranded DNA (ds DNA). From Homo sapiens (Human).
   4511..4564    +  promoter       U6 promoter (fragment): RNA polymerase III promoter for human U6 snRNA
   4606..5194    +  misc_feature   WPRE: woodchuck hepatitis virus posttranscriptional regulatory element
   5245..5264    +  misc_feature   cPPT/CTS (fragment): central polypurine tract and central termination sequence of HIV-1
   5266..5499    +  LTR            3' LTR (ΔU3): self-inactivating 3' long terminal repeat (LTR) from HIV-1
   5577..5698    +  polyA_signal   SV40 poly(A) signal: SV40 polyadenylation signal
   5738..5873    +  rep_origin     SV40 ori: SV40 origin of replication
   5894..5912    -  promoter       T7 promoter: promoter for bacteriophage T7 RNA polymerase
   5920..6075    +  CDS            lacZα (fragment): LacZα fragment of β-galactosidase; lacZ fragment
   6080..6508    +  rep_origin     f1 ori (sequence partly withheld): f1 bacteriophage origin of replication; arrow indicates direction of (+) strand synthesis
   6561..6665    +  promoter       AmpR promoter: bla
   6666..7526    +  CDS            AmpR: β-lactamase; bla; confers resistance to ampicillin, carbenicillin, and related antibiotics
   7697..8285    +  rep_origin     ori: high-copy-number ColE1/pMB1/pBR322/pUC origin of replication
   8468..8560    +  CDS            lacI (fragment): lac repressor; lacI; The lac repressor binds to the lac operator to inhibit transcription in E. coli. This inhibition can be relieved by adding lactose or isopropyl-β-D-thiogalactopyranoside (IPTG).
   8573..8594    +  protein_bind   CAP binding site: CAP binding activates transcription in the presence of cAMP. E. coli catabolite activator protein
   8609..8639    +  promoter       lac promoter: promoter for the E. coli lac operon
   8647..8663    +  protein_bind   lac operator: The lac repressor binds to the lac operator to inhibit transcription in E. coli. This inhibition can be relieved by adding lactose or isopropyl-β-D-thiogalactopyranoside (IPTG). lac repressor encoded by lacI
   8708..8726    +  promoter       T3 promoter: promoter for bacteriophage T3 RNA polymerase
