[The description below was written by a language model from this plasmid's Addgene catalogue record and pLannotate feature annotations shown in this document.]
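Description:
TFORF0244 is a lentiviral mammalian expression plasmid built on the pLX_TRC317 backbone. It belongs to a barcoded library of human transcription factor open reading frames and carries the ORF for human SUB1 (also known as PC4), a general transcriptional coactivator that binds single-stranded DNA. In bacteria it is maintained through a high-copy ColE1/pUC-type origin and selected with ampicillin via the β-lactamase gene. An f1 origin and remnants of a lac/T7/T3 cloning region are also annotated in the backbone.

The viral portion has a third-generation, self-inactivating layout. An RSV promoter fused to a truncated HIV-1 5' LTR drives genomic RNA production in packaging cells. It is followed by the Ψ packaging signal, a gag fragment, the Rev response element for Rev-dependent nuclear export, a cPPT/CTS element and a ΔU3 3' LTR. Between the LTRs there are two expression units. An SV40 early promoter/origin region drives puromycin N-acetyltransferase, allowing selection of transduced cells. The strong constitutive EF-1α promoter drives the SUB1 coding sequence, and a downstream WPRE enhances transcript stability and expression. An SV40 polyadenylation signal lies beyond the 3' LTR.

According to the catalogue entry, each construct in the collection carries a unique 24-bp barcode that identifies the transcription factor in pooled overexpression screens. The barcode is not annotated as a distinct feature in the table. A short match to U6 promoter sequence between the ORF and the WPRE is annotated only as a fragment, and its role is not stated. The depositor notes that the plasmid may be prone to recombination.
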