Addgene plasmid #142491: TFORF0244
Purpose: Lentiviral vector for overexpressing transcription factor ORFs with unique 24-bp barcodes. Barcodes facilitate identification of transcription factors in pooled screens.
Depositing lab: Feng Zhang. Depositing organization: Broad Institute. Publication: A transcription factor atlas of directed differentiation. Joung J, Ma S, Tay T, Geiger-Schuller KR, Kirchgatterer PC, Verdine VK, Guo B, Arias-Garcia MA, Allen WE, Singh A, Kuksenko O, Abudayyeh OO, Gootenberg JS, Fu Z, Macrae RK, Buenrostro JD, Regev A, Zhang F. Cell. 2023 Jan 5;186(1):209-229.e26. doi: 10.1016/j.cell.2022.11.026. PubMed 36608654.
Backbone
  Vector backbone: pLX_TRC317
  Backbone manufacturer: Broad Institute Genetic Perturbation Platform
  Backbone size w/o insert (bp): 8264
  Vector type: Mammalian Expression, Lentiviral
  Selectable markers: Puromycin
Growth in bacteria
  Bacterial resistance: Ampicillin, 100 μg/mL
  Growth temperature: 37°C
  Growth strain: NEB Stable
  Copy number: High Copy
Gene/Insert
  Gene/Insert name: SUB1
  Species: H. sapiens (human)
  Insert size (bp): 485
  Entrez Gene: SUB1 (a.k.a. P15, PC4, p14)
  Promoter: EF1a
  Cloning method: Unknown
  Sequencing primers: 5′ GGGTGGAGACTGAAGTTAGGCCAG; 3′ CACATAGCGTAAAAGGAGCAACATAG
Terms and licenses: Academic/Nonprofit Terms; Industry Terms: Not Available to Industry
Depositor comments: XM_017008986,XM_017008987,NM_006713,XM_011513944,ENST00000506237,ENST00000512913,ENST00000265073,ENST00000515355,ENST00000502897 . The transcription factor ORF portion of this plasmid was synthesized by Genewiz. Please test multiple small colonies in case of plasmid recombination. To make this collection available in a timely manner, a portion of this collection was not fully sequenced by Addgene. If an Addgene verified full plasmid sequence is not available, please contact us prior to placing an order to request the full sequence.
How to cite: TFORF0244 was a gift from Feng Zhang (Addgene plasmid # 142491 ; http://n2t.net/addgene:142491 ; RRID:Addgene_142491)
