>Addgene plasmid #142491 | TFORF0244 | depositor partial sequence | sequence record 279611 | Insert
ACCGCCACCATGCCTAAATCAAAGGAACTTGTTTCTTCAAGCTCTTCTGGCAGTGATTCTGACAGTGAGG
TTGACAAAAAGTTAAAGAGGAAAAAGCAAGTTGCTCCAGAAAAACCTGTAAAGAAACAAAAGACAGGTGA
GACTTCGAGAGCCCTGTCATCTTCTAAACAGAGCAGCAGCAGCAGAGATGATAACATGTTTCAGATTGGG
AAAATGAGGTACGTTAGTGTTCGCGATTTTAAAGGCAAAGTGCTAATTGATATTAGAGAATATTGGATGG
ATCCTGAAGGTGAAATGAAACCAGGAAGAAAAGGTATTTCTTTAAATCCAGAACAATGGAGCCAGCTGAA
GGAACAGATTTCTGACATTGATGATGCAGTAAGAAAACTGTAGTAATGAACTAGTCCGTAACTTGAAAGT
ATTTCGATTTCTTGGCTTTATATATCTTGTGGAAAGGACGATGGCCCAATGAATAGCCGGAAATC
