>Addgene plasmid #142491 | TFORF0244 | depositor partial sequence | sequence record 279612 | Barcode
TGGCCCAATGAATAGCCGGAAATC
